Addgene plasmid #191703: pICH-chl-roGFP2-GPXC71S
Purpose: Ti plasmid pICH86988 harbouring roGFP2-GPXC71S -a plastid-targeted control roGFP2 fusion not responsive to peroxides used alongside plasmids 191699 and 191701
Depositing lab: Philip Mullineaux. Depositing organization: University of Essex. Publication: A novel glutathione peroxidase-based biosensor disentangles differential subcellular accumulation of H2O2 and lipid hydroperoxides. Exposito-Rodriguez M, Reeder B, Brooke GN, Hough MA, Laissue PP, Mullineaux PM. bioRxiv 2024.01.18.576236 10.1101/2024.01.18.576236.
Backbone
  Vector backbone: pICH86988
  Backbone manufacturer: Golden Gate Addgene number #48076
  Backbone size w/o insert (bp): 9078
  Total vector size (bp): 9983
  Modifications to backbone: Added in during cloning: The level 0 chloroplast transiit peptide coding sequence from pICH78133 (Addgene #50292).
  Vector type: Plant Expression ; Binary Agrobacterium Ti plasmid
  Selectable markers: kanamycin
Growth in bacteria
  Bacterial resistance: Kanamycin, 50 μg/mL
  Growth temperature: 37°C
  Growth strain: DH5alpha
  Copy number: High Copy
Gene/Insert
  Gene/Insert name: chl-redox(ro)GFP2-GPXC71S
  Species: Synthetic
  Insert size (bp): 1497
  Mutation: Peroxidatic Cysteine 71 replaced with Serine
  Promoter: CaMV 35S
  Cloning method: Restriction Enzyme; 5′ cloning site Bsa1 (destroyed during cloning); 3′ cloning site Bsa1 (destroyed during cloning)
  Sequencing primers: 5′ unknown; 3′ unknown
Terms and licenses: Academic/Nonprofit Terms; Industry Terms: Not Available to Industry
Depositor comments: The GPXC71S version was synthesised de novo. Please visit https://doi.org/10.1101/2024.01.18.576236 for bioRxiv preprint.
How to cite: pICH-chl-roGFP2-GPXC71S was a gift from Philip Mullineaux (Addgene plasmid # 191703 ; http://n2t.net/addgene:191703 ; RRID:Addgene_191703)
