[The description below was written by a language model from this plasmid's Addgene catalogue record and pLannotate feature annotations shown in this document.]
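Description:
pICH-chl-roGFP2-GPXC71S is a binary Agrobacterium T-DNA vector for plant expression, built by Golden Gate (BsaI) assembly in the pICH86988 backbone. It replicates at high copy in E. coli from a ColE1/pUC-type origin. The pVS1 origin, with its RepA replication and StaA stability genes, supports maintenance in Agrobacterium, and a small incP oriV fragment is also annotated. Bacterial selection is by kanamycin through an aphA-3 aminoglycoside phosphotransferase gene. Between the nopaline-type left and right T-DNA borders lies a plant selection cassette of NOS promoter, nptII (neo) and NOS terminator, which gives kanamycin resistance in transformed plant tissue. The sequenced record (about 10.07 kb) is slightly longer than the catalogued total size.

The payload is driven by a long CaMV 35S promoter. The upstream region annotated as a CaMV protein fragment probably reflects the extended viral sequence of this promoter. The promoter is followed by the TMV Ω translational enhancer leader, and the cassette is terminated by the octopine synthase terminator. The open reading frame begins with a chloroplast transit peptide, which matches the Rubisco small subunit and was taken from a level 0 module. This is fused to redox-sensitive roGFP2, which the annotation software labels as EGFP. The last part of the fusion is a glutathione peroxidase domain that matches Arabidopsis GPX3.

The GPX portion was synthesised de novo and has its peroxidatic cysteine 71 replaced by serine. According to the record, this makes the fusion unresponsive to peroxides. The construct is therefore a plastid-targeted negative control, used alongside the functional roGFP2-GPX biosensor plasmids from the same series. Those sensors were developed to distinguish subcellular accumulation of hydrogen peroxide and lipid hydroperoxides in plant cells.
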