Features (pLannotate 1.2.2; 21 found; start..end, strand, type, name):
     41..65      +  misc_feature   RB T-DNA repeat: right border repeat from nopaline C58 T-DNA
    188..776     -  rep_origin     ori: high-copy-number ColE1/pMB1/pBR322/pUC origin of replication
    947..1741    -  CDS            KanR: aminoglycoside phosphotransferase; aphA-3; confers resistance to kanamycin
   1742..1846    -  promoter       AmpR promoter: bla
   1863..1923    -  rep_origin     oriV (fragment): incP origin of replication
   2129..2323    -  rep_origin     pVS1 oriV: origin of replication for the Pseudomonas plasmid pVS1 (Heeb et al., 2000)
   2389..3462    -  CDS            pVS1 RepA: replication protein from the Pseudomonas plasmid pVS1 (Heeb et al., 2000)
   3891..4520    -  CDS            pVS1 StaA: stability protein from the Pseudomonas plasmid pVS1 (Heeb et al., 2000)
   4784..4808    +  misc_feature   LB T-DNA repeat: left border repeat from nopaline C58 T-DNA
   5018..5201    +  promoter       NOS promoter: nopaline synthase promoter NOS promoter
   5222..6013    +  CDS            neo: KKA2_KLEPN - Also known as kan, nptII. Experimental evidence at protein level: Swiss-Prot protein existence level 1. Resistance to kanamycin, neomycin, paromomycin, ribostamycin, butirosin and gentamicin B. From Klebsiella pneumoniae.
   6042..6294    +  terminator     NOS terminator: nopaline synthase terminator and poly(A) signal
   6320..7126    +  CDS            IBMP_CAMVB (fragment): Experimental evidence at protein level: Swiss-Prot protein existence level 1. Enhances the ribosomal termination-reinitiation event leading to the translation of major open reading frames on the polycistronic viral RNAs. From Cauliflower mosaic virus (strain Bari 1) (CaMV).
   7310..7655    +  promoter       CaMV 35S promoter: strong constitutive promoter from cauliflower mosaic virus
   7607..7653    +  promoter       minimal CaMV 35S promoter: minimal 35S promoter from cauliflower mosaic virus
   7684..7737    +  misc_feature   TMV Ω: translational enhancer from the tobacco mosaic virus 5'-leader sequence (Gallie et al., 1988)
   7770..7823    +  misc_feature   TMV Ω: translational enhancer from the tobacco mosaic virus 5'-leader sequence (Gallie et al., 1988)
   7832..8005    +  CDS            rbcS (fragment): RBS_NICBE - Experimental evidence at protein level: Swiss-Prot protein existence level 1. (Microbial infection) Required for tobamovirus movement (e.g. tobacco mosaic virus (TMV)). From Nicotiana benthamiana.
   8015..8731    +  CDS            EGFP: EGFP is a basic (constitutively fluorescent) green fluorescent protein published in 1996, derived from Aequorea victoria. It is reported to be a rapidly-maturing weak dimer with moderate acid sensitivity.
   8834..9328    +  CDS            GPX3 (fragment): GPX3_ARATH - Experimental evidence at protein level: Swiss-Prot protein existence level 1. May constitute a glutathione peroxidase-like protective system against oxidative stresses. Involved positively in abscisic acid (ABA) signaling pathway that regulates numerous ABA responses, such as stomatal closure, seed germination and inhibition of vegetative growth. Oxidizes and represses target proteins (e.g. the phosphatase activity of ABI1 and ABI2) when oxidized by H(2)O(2), probably after ABA signaling. Modulates the calcium channel activity in guard cells in response to ABA or H(2)O(2). Confers
   9342..10049   +  terminator     OCS terminator: octopine synthase terminator
>Addgene plasmid #191703 | pICH-chl-roGFP2-GPXC71S | addgene full sequence | sequence record 378859 | Addgene NGS Result
TGTGACCGAGGGACACGAAGTGGTTTAAACTATCAGTGTTTGACAGGATATATTGGCGGGTAAACCTAAG
AGAAAAGAGCGTTTATTAGAATAATCGGATATTTAAAAGGGCGTGAAAAGGTTTATCCGTTCGTCCATTT
GTATGTGCCAACCACAGGAACCGTAAAAAGGCCGCGTTGCTGGCGTTTTTCCATAGGCTCCGCCCCCCTG
ACGAGCATCACAAAAATCGACGCTCAAGTCAGAGGTGGCGAAACCCGACAGGACTATAAAGATACCAGGC
GTTTCCCCCTGGAAGCTCCCTCGTGCGCTCTCCTGTTCCGACCCTGCCGCTTACCGGATACCTGTCCGCC
TTTCTCCCTTCGGGAAGCGTGGCGCTTTCTCATAGCTCACGCTGTAGGTATCTCAGTTCGGTGTAGGTCG
TTCGCTCCAAGCTGGGCTGTGTGCACGAACCCCCCGTTCAGCCCGACCGCTGCGCCTTATCCGGTAACTA
TCGTCTTGAGTCCAACCCGGTAAGACACGACTTATCGCCACTGGCAGCAGCCACTGGTAACAGGATTAGC
AGAGCGAGGTATGTAGGCGGTGCTACAGAGTTCTTGAAGTGGTGGCCTAACTACGGCTACACTAGAAGGA
CAGTATTTGGTATCTGCGCTCTGCTGAAGCCAGTTACCTTCGGAAAAAGAGTTGGTAGCTCTTGATCCGG
CAAACAAACCACCGCTGGTAGCGGTGGTTTTTTTGTTTGCAAGCAGCAGATTACGCGCAGAAAAAAAGGA
TCTCAAGAAGATCCTTTGATCTTTTCTACGGGGTCTGACGCTCAGTGGAACGAAAACTCACGTTAAGGGA
TTTTGGTCATGAGATTATCAAAAAGGATCTTCACCTAGATCCTTTTAAATTAAAAATGAAGTTTTAAATC
AATCTAAAGTATATATGAGTAAACTTGGTCTGACAGCTAAAACAATTCATCCAGTAAAATATAATATTTT
ATTTTCTCCCAATCAGGCTTGATCCCCAGTAAGTCAAAAAATAGCTCGACATACTGTTCTTCCCCGATAT
CCTCCCTGATCGACCGGACGCAGAAGGCAATGTCATACCACTTGTCCGCCCTGCCGCTTCTCCCAAGATC
AATAAAGCCACTTACTTTGCCATCTTTCACAAAGATGTTGCTGTCTCCCAGGTCGCCGTGGGAAAAGACA
AGTTCCTCTTCGGGCTTTTCCGTCTTTAAAAAATCATACAGCTCGCGCGGATCTTTAAATGGAGTGTCCT
CTTCCCAGTTTTCGCAATCCACATCGGCCAGATCGTTATTCAGTAAGTAATCCAATTCGGCTAAGCGGCT
GTCTAAGCTATTCGTATAGGGACAATCCGATATGTCGATGGAGTGAAAGAGCCTGATGCACTCCGCATAC
AGCTCGATAATCTTTTCAGGGCTTTGTTCATCTTCATACTCTTCCGAGCAAAGGACGCCATCGGCCTCAC
TCATGAGCAGATTGCTCCAGCCATCATGCCGTTCAAAGTGCAGGACCTTTGGAACAGGCAGCTTTCCTTC
CAGCCATAGCATCATGTCCTTTTCCCGTTCCACATCATAGGTGGTCCCTTTATACCGGCTGTCCGTCATT
TTTAAATATAGGTTTTCATTTTCTCCCACCAGCTTATATACCTTAGCAGGAGACATTCCTTCCGTATCTT
TTGCGCAGCGGTATTTTTCGATCAGTTTTTTCAATTCCGGTGATATTCTCATTTTAGCCATACTCTTCCT
TTTTCAATATTATTGAAGCATTTATCAAGGTTATTGTCTCATGAGCGGATACATATTTGAATGTATTTAG
AAAAATAAACAAATAGGGGTTCCGCGCACGAATTGGCCAGCGCTGCCATTTTTGGGGTGAGGCCGTTCGC
GGCCGAGGGGCGCAGCCCCTGGGGGGATGGGAGCTCGGTGCCTTGATGTGGGCGCCGGCGGTCGAGTGGC
GACGGCGCGGCTTGTCCGCGCCCTGGTAGATTGCCTGGCCGTAGGCCAGCCATTTTTGAGCGGCCAGCGG
CCGCGATAGGCCGACGCGAAGCGGCGGGGCGTAGGGAGCGCAGCGACCGAAGGGTAGGCGCTTTTTGCAG
CTCTTCGGCTGTGCGCTGGCCAGACAGTTATGCACAGGCCAGGCGGGTTTTAAGAGTTTTAATAAGTTTT
AAAGAGTTTTAGGCGGAAAAATCGCCTTTTTTCTCTTTTATATCAGTCACTTACATGTGTGACCGGTTCC
CAATGTACGGCTTTGGGTTCCCAATGTACGGGTTCCGGTTCCCAATGTACGGCTTTGGGTTCCCAATGTA
CGTGCTATCCACAGGAAAGAAGCTTTTTCGACCTTTTTCCCCTGCTAGGGCAATTTGCCCTAGCATCTGC
TCCGTACATTAGGAACCGGCGGATGCTTCGCCCTCGATCAGGTTGCGGTAGCGCATGACTAGGATCGGGC
CAGCCTGCCCCGCCTCCTCCTTCAAATCGTACTCCGGCAGGTCATTTGACCCGATCAGCTTGCGCACGGT
GAAACAGAACTTCTTGAACTCTCCGGCGCTGCCACTGCGTTCGTAGATCGTCTTGAACAACCATCTGGCT
TCTGCCTTGCCTGCGGCGCGGCGTGCCAGGCGGTAGAGAAAACGGCCGATGCCGGGATCGATCAAAAAGT
AATCGGGGTGAACCGTCAGCACGTCCGGGTTCTTGCCTTCTGTGATCTCGCGGTACATCCAATCAGCTAG
CTCGATCTCGATGTACTCCGGCCGCCCGGTTTCGCTCTTTACGATCTTGTAGCGGCTAATCAAGGCTTCA
CCCTCGGATACCGTCACCAGGCGGCCGTTCTTGGCCTTCTTCGTACGCTGCATGGCAACGTGCGTGGTGT
TTAACCGAATGCAGGTTTCTACCAGGTCGTCTTTCTGCTTTCCGCCATCGGCTCGCCGGCAGAACTTGAG
TACGTCCGCAACGTGTGGACGGAACACGCGGCCGGGCTTGTCTCCCTTCCCTTCCCGGTATCGGTTCATG
GATTCGGTTAGATGGGAAACCGCCATCAGTACCAGGTCGTAATCCCACACACTGGCCATGCCGGCCGGCC
CTGCGGAAACCTCTACGTGCCCGTCTGGAAGCTCGTAGCGGATCACCTCGCCAGCTCGTCGGTCACGCTT
CGACAGACGGAAAACGGCCACGTCCATGATGCTGCGACTATCGCGGGTGCCCACGTCATAGAGCATCGGA
ACGAAAAAATCTGGTTGCTCGTCGCCCTTGGGCGGCTTCCTAATCGACGACGCACCGGCTGCCGGCGGTT
GCCGGGATTCTTTGCGGATTCGATCAGCGGCCGCTTGCCACGATTCACCGGGGCGTGCTTCTGCCTCGAT
GCGTTGCCGCTGGGCGGCCTGCGCGGCCTTCAACTTCTCCACCAGGTCATCACCCAGCGCCGCGCCGATT
TGTACCGGGCCGGATGGTTTGCGACCGCTCACGCCGATTCCTCGGGCTTGGGGGTTCCAGTGCCATTGCA
GGGCCGGCAGACAACCCAGCCGCTTACGCCTGGCCAACCGCCCGTTCCTCCACACATGGGGCATTCCACG
GCGTCGGTGCCTGGTTGTTCTTGATTTTCCATGCCGCCTCCTTTAGCCGCTAAAATTCATCTACTCATTT
ATTCATTTGCTCATTTACTCTGGTAGCTGCGCGATGTATTCAGATAGCAGCTCGGTAATGGTCTTGCCTT
GGCGTACCGCGTACATCTTCAGCTTGGTGTGATCCTCCGCCGGCAACTGAAAGTTGACCCGCTTCATGGC
TGGCGTGTCTGCCAGGCTGGCCAACGTTGCAGCCTTGCTGCTGCGTGCGCTCGGACGGCCGGCACTTAGC
GTGTTTGTGCTTTTGCTCATTTTCTCTTTACCTCATTAACTCAAATGAGTTTTGATTTAATTTCAGCGGC
CAGCGCCTGGACCTCGCGGGCAGCGTCGCCCTCGGGTTCTGATTCAAGAACGGTTGTGCCGGCGGCGGCA
GTGCCTGGGTAGCTCACGCGCTGCGTGATACGGGACTCAAGAATGGGCAGCTCGTACCCGGCCAGCGCCT
CGGCAACCTCACCGCCGATGCGCGTGCCTTTGATCGCCCGCGACACGACAAAGGCCGCTTGTAGCCTTCC
ATCCGTGACCTCAATGCGCTGCTTAACCAGCTCCACCAGGTCGGCGGTGGCCCATATGTCGTAAGGGCTT
GGCTGCACCGGAATCAGCACGAAGTCGGCTGCCTTGATCGCGGACACAGCCAAGTCCGCCGCCTGGGGCG
CTCCGTCGATCACTACGAAGTCGCGCCGGCCGATGGCCTTCACGTCGCGGTCAATCGTCGGGCGGTCGAT
GCCGACAACGGTTAGCGGTTGATCTTCCCGCACGGCCGCCCAATCGCGGGCACTGCCCTGGGGATCGGAA
TCGACTAACAGAACATCGGCCCCGGCGAGTTGCAGGGCGCGGGCTAGATGGGTTGCGATGGTCGTCTTGC
CTGACCCGCCTTTCTGGTTAAGTACAGCGATAACCTTCATGCGTTCCCCTTGCGTATTTGTTTATTTACT
CATCGCATCATATACGCAGCGACCGCATGACGCAAGCTGTTTTACTCAAATACACATCACCTTTTTAGAC
GGCGGCGCTCGGTTTCTTCAGCGGCCAAGCTGGCCGGCCAGGCCGCCAGCTTGGCATCAGACAAACCGGC
CAGGATTTCATGCAGCCGCACGGCTGATGGGCTGCCTGTATCGAGTGGTGATTTTGTGCCGAGCTGCCGG
TCGGGGAGCTGTTGGCTGGCTGGTGGCAGGATATATTGTGGTGTAAACAAATTGACGCTTAGACAACTTA
ATAACACATTGCGGACGTTTTTAATGTACTGGGGTGGATGCAGTGGGCCCCACTCTGTGTGCCGAATTCG
GATCCGGAGAGCGGAGAATTAAGGGAGTCACGTTATGACCCCCGCCGATGACGCGGGACAAGCCGTTTTA
CGTTTGGAACTGACAGAACCGCAACGTTGAAGGAGCCACTCAGCCGCGGGTTTCTGGAGTTTAATGAGCT
AAGCACATACGTCAGAAACCATTATTGCGCGTTCAAAAGTCGCCTAAGGTCACTATCAGCTAGCAAATAT
TTCTTGTCAAAAATGCTCCACTGACGTTCCATAAATTCCCCTCGGTATCCAATTAGAGTCTCATATTCAC
TCTCAATCCAAATAATCTGCACCGGATCTGGATCGTTTCGCATGATTGAACAAGATGGATTGCACGCAGG
TTCTCCGGCCGCTTGGGTGGAGAGGCTATTCGGCTATGACTGGGCACAACAGACAATCGGCTGCTCTGAT
GCCGCCGTGTTCCGGCTGTCAGCGCAGGGGCGCCCGGTTCTTTTTGTCAAGACCGACCTGTCCGGTGCCC
TGAATGAACTCCAGGACGAGGCAGCGCGGCTATCGTGGCTGGCCACGACGGGCGTTCCTTGCGCAGCTGT
GCTCGACGTTGTCACTGAAGCGGGAAGGGACTGGCTGCTATTGGGCGAAGTGCCGGGGCAGGATCTCCTG
TCATCTCACCTTGCTCCTGCCGAGAAAGTATCCATCATGGCTGATGCAATGCGGCGGCTGCATACGCTTG
ATCCGGCTACCTGCCCATTCGACCACCAAGCGAAACATCGCATCGAGCGAGCACGTACTCGGATGGAAGC
CGGTCTTGTCGATCAGGATGATCTGGACGAAGAGCATCAGGGGCTCGCGCCAGCCGAACTGTTCGCCAGG
CTCAAGGCGCGTATGCCCGACGGCGAGGATCTCGTCGTGACTCATGGCGATGCCTGCTTGCCGAATATCA
TGGTGGAAAATGGCCGCTTTTCTGGATTCATCGACTGTGGCCGGCTGGGTGTGGCGGACCGCTATCAGGA
CATAGCGTTGGCTACCCGTGATATTGCTGAAGAGCTTGGCGGCGAATGGGCTGACCGCTTCCTCGTGCTT
TACGGTATCGCCGCTCCCGATTCGCAGCGCATCGCCTTCTATCGCCTTCTTGACGAGTTCTTCTGAGCGG
GTCTGGATCTAGAGTCAAGCAGATCGTTCAAACATTTGGCAATAAAGTTTCTTAAGATTGAATCCTGTTG
CCGGTCTTGCGATGATTATCATATAATTTCTGTTGAATTACGTTAAGCATGTAATAATTAACATGTAATG
CATGACGTTATTTATGAGATGGGTTTTTATGATTAGAGTCCCGCAATTATACATTTAATACGCGATAGAA
AACAAAATATAGCGCGCAAACTAGGATAAATTATCGCGCGCGGTGTCATCTATGTTACTAGATCGACGCT
GCAAGAATTCAAGCTTGGAGGAATTCCAATCCCACAAAAATCTGAGCTTAACAGCACAGTTGCTCCTCTC
AGAGCAGAATCGGGTATTCAACACCCTCATATCAACTACTACGTTGTGTATAACGGTCCACATGCCGGTA
TATACGATGACTGGGGTTGTACAAAGGCGGCAACAAACGGCGTTCCCGGAGTTGCACACAAGAAATTTGC
CACTATTACAGAGGCAAGAGCAGCAGCTGACGCGTACACAACAAGTCAGCAAACAGACAGGTTGAACTTC
ATCCCCAAAGGAGAAGCTCAACTCAAGCCCAAGAGCTTTGCTAAGGCCCTAACAAGCCCACCAAAGCAAA
AAGCCCACTGGCTCACGCTAGGAACCAAAAGGCCCAGCAGTGATCCAGCCCCAAAAGAGATCTCCTTTGC
CCCGGAGATTACAATGGACGATTTCCTCTATCTTTACGATCTAGGAAGGAAGTTCGAAGGTGAAGGTGAC
GACACTATGTTCACCACTGATAATGAGAAGGTTAGCCTCTTCAATTTCAGAAAGAATGCTGACCCACAGA
TGGTTAGAGAGGCCTACGCAGCAAGTCTCATCAAGACGATCTACCCGAGTAACAATCTCCAGGAGATCAA
ATACCTTCCCAAGAAGGTTAAAGATGCAGTCAAAAGATTCAGGACTAATTGCATCAAGAACACAGAGAAA
GACATATTTCTCAAGATCAGAAGTACTATTCCAGTATGGACGATTCAAGGCTTGCTTCATAAACCAAGGC
AAGTAATAGAGATTGGAGTCTCTAAAAAGGTAGTTCCTACTGAATCTAAGGCCATGCATGGAGTCTAAGA
TTCAAATCGAGGATCTAACAGAACTCGCCGTCAAGACTGGCGAACAGTTCATACAGAGTCTTTTACGACT
CAATGACAAGAAGAAAATCTTCGTCAACATGGTGGAGCACGACACTCTGGTCTACTCCAAAAATGTCAAA
GATACAGTCTCAGAAGATCAAAGGGCTATTGAGACTTTTCAACAAAGGATAATTTCGGGAAACCTCCTCG
GATTCCATTGCCCAGCTATCTGTCACTTCATCGAAAGGACAGTAGAAAAGGAAGGTGGCTCCTACAAATG
CCATCATTGCGATAAAGGAAAGGCTATCATTCAAGATCTCTCTGCCGACAGTGGTCCCAAAGATGGACCC
CCACCCACGAGGAGCATCGTGGAAAAAGAAGAGGTTCCAACCACGTCTACAAAGCAAGTGGATTGATGTG
ACATCTCCACTGACGTAAGGGATGACGCACAATCCCACTATCCTTCGCAAGACCCTTCCTCTATATAAGG
AAGTTCATTTCATTTGGAGAGGACACGCTCGAGTATAAGAGCTCATTTTTACAACAATTACCAACAACAA
CAAACAACAAACAACATTACAATTACATTTACAATTATCGATACAATGGTATAAGAGCTCATTTTTACAA
CAATTACCAACAACAACAAACAACAAACAACATTACAATTACATTTACAATTATCGATAACATGGCTTCT
TCTATGCTTTCTTCTGCTGCTGTTGTTGCTACTCGTGCTAGTGCTGCTCAAGCTAGTATGGTTGCTCCTT
TTACTGGACTTAAGTCTGCTGCTTCTTTTCCTGTTACTAGAAAGCAAAACAACCTTGATATTACTTCTAT
TGCTAGTAACGGAGGAAGAGTTCGAGCAAAGCTTATGGTTAGCAAAGGTGAAGAACTGTTCACCGGTGTT
GTTCCGATCCTGGTTGAACTGGATGGTGACGTTAACGGTCACAAATTCTCTGTTTCTGGTGAAGGTGAAG
GTGATGCTACCTACGGTAAACTGACCCTGAAATTCATCTCCACCACTGGTAAACTGCCGGTGCCGTGGCC
GACCCTGGTTACCACCCTGACCTACGGCGTTCAGTGCTTCTCTCGTTACCCGGACCACATGAAACAGCAC
GACTTCTTCAAATCCGCTATGCCGGAAGGCTACGTTCAGGAACGCACCATTTTCTTCAAAGATGACGGTA
ACTACAAAACCCGCGCTGAAGTTAAATTCGAAGGTGATACTCTGGTTAACCGTATCGAACTGAAAGGTAT
CGATTTCAAAGAAGACGGTAACATCCTGGGTCACAAACTGGAATACAACTACAACTGCCACAACGTGTAC
ATCATGGCGGACAAACAGAAAAACGGTATTAAAGTTAACTTCAAAATCCGTCACAACATCGAAGATGGCA
GCGTGCAGCTGGCCGACCACTACCAGCAGAACACCCCGATCGGTGACGGTCCGGTTCTGCTGCCGGACAA
CCACTACCTGTCCACCTGCTCCGCGCTGTCTAAAGACCCGAACGAAAAACGTGATCACATGGTTCTGCTG
GAATTCGTTACCGCAGCGGGCATCACCCTGGGTATGGACGAACTGTACAAAACTTCTGGTGGTTCTGGCG
GTGGCGGCTCTGGCGGTGGTGGTAGCGGCGGCGGTGGTTCTGGTGGCGGTGGTTCCGGTGGCGGCGGTAG
CGGTGGCGAATTCGACCAGTCTTCTTACTCTTCCATCTACCACATCTCTGTTAAAGACATCGATGGCAAC
GACGTGTCTCTGTCTAAATTCACCGGTAAAGTGCTGCTGATCGTAAACGTTGCGTCTAAATCCGGTCTGA
CCCAGGGTAACTACAAAGAACTGAACATCCTGTACGCGAAATACAAAACCAAAGGTCTGGAAATCCTGGC
GTTCCCGTGTAACCAGTTCGGTTCTCAGGAACCGGGTTCTAACAAAGAAATTAAAGATAACATCTGTACC
ACCTTTAAAGGTGAATTCCCGATCTTTGATAAAATTGAGGTTAACGGTGAAAACGCGTCCCCACTGTATA
AATTTCTGAAAGAGCAGAAAGGCGGTCTGTTCGGTGATAGCATTAAATGGAACTTTGCTAAATTCTTAGT
TGATAAACAAGGTAACGTAGTTGATCGTTTCGCGCCGACCACTAGCCCGTTAGAGATTGAGAAAGACATT
GAAAAACTGCTGGCATCTACCTAAGCTTGTCCTGCTTTAATGAGATATGCGAGAAGCCTATGATCGCATG
ATATTTGCTTTCAATTCTGTTGTGCACGTTGTAAAAAACCTGAGCATGTGTAGCTCAGATCCTTACCGCC
GGTTTCGGTTCATTCTAATGAATATATCACCCGTTACTATCGTATTTTTATGAATAATATTCTCCGTTCA
ATTTACTGATTGTACCCTACTACTTATATGTACAATATTAAAATGAAAACAATATATTGTGCTGAATAGG
TTTATAGCGACATCTATGATAGAGCGCCACAATAACAAACAATTGCGTTTTATTATTACAAATCCAATTT
TAAAAAAAGCGGCAGAACCGGTCAAACCTAAAAGACTGATTACATAAATCTTATTCAAATTTCAAAAGTG
CCCCAGGGGCTAGTATCTACGACACACCGAGCGGCGAACTAATAACGCTCACTGAAGGGAACTCCGGTTC
CCCGCCGGCGCGCATGGGTGAGATTCCTTGAAGTTGAGTATTGGCCGTCCGCTCTACCGAAAGTTACGGG
CACCATTCAACCCGGTCCAGCACGGCGGCCGGGTAACCGACTTGCTGCCCCGAGAATTATGCAGCATTTT
TTTGGTGTATGTGGGCCCCAAATGAAGTGCAGGTCAAACCTTGACAGTGACGACAAATCGTTGGGCGGGT
CCAGGGCGAATTTTGCGACAACATGTCGAGGCTCAGCAGGACCGCTACTAGAGGATGCACA
